Addgene plasmid #182854: myr-palm-mEYFP-(L)-mCherry2-(L)-mEGFP-(L)-mApple
Purpose: Hetero-tetrmer expression vector with plasma membrane localization signal
Depositing lab: Salvatore Chiantia. Depositing organization: Universitaet Potsdam. Publication: Multicolor fluorescence fluctuation spectroscopy in living cells via spectral detection. Dunsing V, Petrich A, Chiantia S. Elife. 2021 Sep 8;10. pii: 69687. doi: 10.7554/eLife.69687. PubMed 34494547.
Backbone
  Vector backbone: pcDNA3.1+
  Vector type: Mammalian Expression
Growth in bacteria
  Bacterial resistance: Ampicillin, 100 μg/mL
  Growth temperature: 37°C
  Growth strain: DH5alpha
  Copy number: High Copy
Gene/Insert
  Gene/Insert name: myr-palm-mEYFP-mCherry2-mEGFP-mApple
  Species: Other
  Cloning method: Restriction Enzyme; 5′ cloning site Unknown (unknown if destroyed); 3′ cloning site Unknown (unknown if destroyed)
Terms and licenses: Academic/Nonprofit Terms; Industry Terms: Not Available to Industry
How to cite: myr-palm-mEYFP-(L)-mCherry2-(L)-mEGFP-(L)-mApple was a gift from Salvatore Chiantia (Addgene plasmid # 182854 ; http://n2t.net/addgene:182854 ; RRID:Addgene_182854)
