[The description below was written by a language model from this plasmid's Addgene catalogue record and pLannotate feature annotations shown in this document.]
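Description:
myr-palm-mEYFP-(L)-mCherry2-(L)-mEGFP-(L)-mApple is a mammalian expression plasmid of about 8.4 kb built on the pcDNA3.1+ backbone. It encodes four fluorescent proteins joined in tandem as a single polypeptide that is targeted to the plasma membrane. In bacteria it replicates from a high-copy ColE1/pUC-type origin and is selected with ampicillin through the β-lactamase gene. An f1 origin is also present. For mammalian cells, the backbone carries a neomycin/kanamycin phosphotransferase gene driven by the SV40 early promoter and terminated by the SV40 polyadenylation signal, which permits G418 selection. The short HIV-1 LTR, ble, lacI and lac promoter/operator annotations are small fragments typical of backbone sequence rather than functional modules.

The fusion is transcribed from the human CMV immediate-early enhancer and promoter, with a T7 promoter just upstream of the coding region, and it ends at the bovine growth hormone polyadenylation signal. The annotated open reading frames run in the order EYFP (mEYFP according to the catalogue name), mCherry2, mEGFP and mApple. Short gaps of about 30 nucleotides separate them, consistent with the linkers marked "(L)" in the name. The myristoylation-palmitoylation signal is not annotated separately, but an unannotated stretch precedes the first fluorescent protein, where an N-terminal lipidation motif would be expected. This motif anchors the protein to the inner leaflet of the plasma membrane.

The construct is described as a hetero-tetramer, placing four spectrally distinct fluorophores in a fixed 1:1:1:1 ratio on one membrane-bound molecule. The associated publication concerns multicolor fluorescence fluctuation spectroscopy with spectral detection in living cells. This suggests use as a reference in which all four colours diffuse together, although the record does not spell out that role.
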