Features (pLannotate 1.2.2; 23 found; start..end, strand, type, name):
     27..79      -  misc_feature   bom (fragment): basis of mobility region from pBR322
    234..613     +  enhancer       CMV enhancer: human cytomegalovirus immediate early enhancer
    614..817     +  promoter       CMV promoter: human cytomegalovirus (CMV) immediate early promoter
    813..846     +  LTR            5' LTR (truncated) (fragment): truncated 5' long terminal repeat (LTR) from HIV-1
    862..880     +  promoter       T7 promoter: promoter for bacteriophage T7 RNA polymerase
    960..1676    +  CDS            EYFP: EYFP is a basic (constitutively fluorescent) green/yellow fluorescent protein published in 1996, derived from Aequorea victoria. It is reported to be a very rapidly-maturing weak dimer with high acid sensitivity.
   1707..2414    +  CDS            mCherry2: mCherry2 is a basic (constitutively fluorescent) red fluorescent protein published in 2017, derived from Discosoma sp.. It has very low acid sensitivity.
   2445..3161    +  CDS            mEGFP: mEGFP is a basic (constitutively fluorescent) green fluorescent protein published in 2002, derived from Aequorea victoria. It has moderate acid sensitivity.
   3192..3899    +  CDS            mApple: mApple is a basic (constitutively fluorescent) red fluorescent protein published in 2008, derived from Discosoma sp.. It is reported to be a rapidly-maturing monomer with high acid sensitivity.
   3991..4215    +  polyA_signal   bGH poly(A) signal: bovine growth hormone polyadenylation signal
   4219..4240    +  promoter       SV40 promoter (fragment): SV40 enhancer and early promoter
   4261..4689    +  rep_origin     f1 ori (sequence partly withheld): f1 bacteriophage origin of replication; arrow indicates direction of (+) strand synthesis
   4703..5032    +  promoter       SV40 promoter: SV40 enhancer and early promoter
   5099..5890    +  CDS            neo: KKA2_KLEPN - Also known as kan, nptII. Experimental evidence at protein level: Swiss-Prot protein existence level 1. Resistance to kanamycin, neomycin, paromomycin, ribostamycin, butirosin and gentamicin B. From Klebsiella pneumoniae.
   5914..6072    +  CDS            ble (fragment): BLE_KLEPN - Experimental evidence at protein level: Swiss-Prot protein existence level 1. Binding protein with a strong affinity to the bleomycin family of antibiotics. Binds to CL990; an antimitotic-antibiotic compound. From Klebsiella pneumoniae.
   6067..6188    +  polyA_signal   SV40 poly(A) signal: SV40 polyadenylation signal
   6261..6277    -  protein_bind   lac operator: The lac repressor binds to the lac operator to inhibit transcription in E. coli. This inhibition can be relieved by adding lactose or isopropyl-β-D-thiogalactopyranoside (IPTG). lac repressor encoded by lacI
   6285..6315    -  promoter       lac promoter: promoter for the E. coli lac operon
   6330..6351    -  protein_bind   CAP binding site: CAP binding activates transcription in the presence of cAMP. E. coli catabolite activator protein
   6364..6456    -  CDS            lacI (fragment): lac repressor; lacI; The lac repressor binds to the lac operator to inhibit transcription in E. coli. This inhibition can be relieved by adding lactose or isopropyl-β-D-thiogalactopyranoside (IPTG).
   6639..7227    -  rep_origin     ori: high-copy-number ColE1/pMB1/pBR322/pUC origin of replication
   7398..8258    -  CDS            AmpR: β-lactamase; bla; confers resistance to ampicillin, carbenicillin, and related antibiotics
   8259..8363    -  promoter       AmpR promoter: bla
>Addgene plasmid #182854 | myr-palm-mEYFP-(L)-mCherry2-(L)-mEGFP-(L)-mApple | addgene full sequence | sequence record 359701 | Addgene NGS Result
ACGGATCGGGAGATCTCCCGATCCCCTATGGTGCACTCTCAGTACAATCTGCTCTGATGCCGCATAGTTA
AGCCAGTATCTGCTCCCTGCTTGTGTGTTGGAGGTCGCTGAGTAGTGCGCGAGCAAAATTTAAGCTACAA
CAAGGCAAGGCTTGACCGACAATTGCATGAAGAATCTGCTTAGGGTTAGGCGTTTTGCGCTGCTTCGCGA
TGTACGGGCCAGATATACGCGTTGACATTGATTATTGACTAGTTATTAATAGTAATCAATTACGGGGTCA
TTAGTTCATAGCCCATATATGGAGTTCCGCGTTACATAACTTACGGTAAATGGCCCGCCTGGCTGACCGC
CCAACGACCCCCGCCCATTGACGTCAATAATGACGTATGTTCCCATAGTAACGCCAATAGGGACTTTCCA
TTGACGTCAATGGGTGGAGTATTTACGGTAAACTGCCCACTTGGCAGTACATCAAGTGTATCATATGCCA
AGTACGCCCCCTATTGACGTCAATGACGGTAAATGGCCCGCCTGGCATTATGCCCAGTACATGACCTTAT
GGGACTTTCCTACTTGGCAGTACATCTACGTATTAGTCATCGCTATTACCATGGTGATGCGGTTTTGGCA
GTACATCAATGGGCGTGGATAGCGGTTTGACTCACGGGGATTTCCAAGTCTCCACCCCATTGACGTCAAT
GGGAGTTTGTTTTGGCACCAAAATCAACGGGACTTTCCAAAATGTCGTAACAACTCCGCCCCATTGACGC
AAATGGGCGGTAGGCGTGTACGGTGGGAGGTCTATATAAGCAGAGCTCTCTGGCTAACTAGAGAACCCAC
TGCTTACTGGCTTATCGAAATTAATACGACTCACTATAGGGAGACCCAAGCTGGCTAGCATGGGATGTAT
TAAATCAAAAAGGAAAGACAATCTCAATGACGATGAACCGGTCGCCACCATGGTGAGCAAGGGCGAGGAG
CTGTTCACCGGGGTGGTGCCCATCCTGGTCGAGCTGGACGGCGACGTAAACGGCCACAAGTTCAGCGTGT
CCGGCGAGGGCGAGGGCGATGCCACCTACGGCAAGCTGACCCTGAAGTTCATCTGCACCACCGGCAAGCT
GCCCGTGCCCTGGCCCACCCTCGTGACCACCTTCGGCTACGGCCTGCAGTGCTTCGCCCGCTACCCCGAC
CACATGAAGCAGCACGACTTCTTCAAGTCCGCCATGCCCGAAGGCTACGTCCAGGAGCGCACCATCTTCT
TCAAGGACGACGGCAACTACAAGACCCGCGCCGAGGTGAAGTTCGAGGGCGACACCCTGGTGAACCGCAT
CGAGCTGAAGGGCATCGACTTCAAGGAGGACGGCAACATCCTGGGGCACAAGCTGGAGTACAACTACAAC
AGCCACAACGTCTATATCATGGCCGACAAGCAGAAGAACGGCATCAAGGTGAACTTCAAGATCCGCCACA
ACATCGAGGACGGCAGCGTGCAGCTCGCCGACCACTACCAGCAGAACACCCCCATCGGCGACGGCCCCGT
GCTGCTGCCCGACAACCACTACCTGAGCWMCCAGTCCAARCTGAGCAAAGACCCCAACGAGAAGCGCGAT
CACATGGTCCTGCTGGAGTTCGTGACCGCCGCCGGGATCACTCTCGGCATGGACGAGCTGTACAAGCCGC
CTGCCGCTGCACCACCGGTSKWWMSCATGGTGAGCAAGGGCGAGGAGRATAACATGGCCATCATCAAGGA
GTTCATGCGCTTCAAGGTGCACATGGAGGGCTCCGTGAACGGCCACGAGTTCGAGATCGAGGGCGAGGGC
GAGGGCCGCCCCTACGAGGGCACCCAGACCGCCAAGCTGAAGGTGACCAAGGGTGGCCCCCTGCCCTTCG
CCTGGGACATCCTGTCCCCTCAGTTCATGTACGGCTCCAAGGCCTACGTGAAGCACCCCGCCGACATCCC
CGACTACTTGAAGCTGTCCTTCCCCGAGGGCTTCAATTGGGAGCGCGTGATGAACTTCGAGGACGGCGGC
GTGGTGACCGTGACCCAGGACTCCTCCCTGCAGGACGGCGAGTTCATCTACAAGGTGAAGCTGCGCGGCA
CCAACTTCCCCTCCGACGGCCCCGTAATGCAGTGTCGTACCATGGGCTGGGAGGCCTCCACTGAGCGGAT
GTACCCCGAGGACGGCGCCCTGAAGGGCGAGATCAAGCAGAGGCTGAAGCTGAAGGACGGCGGCCACTAC
GACGCTGAGGTCAAGACCACCTACAAGGCCAAGAAGCCCGTGCAGCTGCCCGGCGCCTACAACGTCGACA
TCAAGTTGGACATCCTTTCCCACAACGAGGACTACACCATCGTGGAACAGTACGAACGCGCCGAGGGCCG
CCACTCCACCGGCGGCATGGACGAGCTGTACAAGCCGCCTGCCGCTGCACCACCGGTGGTACCCATGGTG
AGCAAGGGCGAGGAGCTGTTCACCGGGGTGGTGCCCATCCTGGTCGAGCTGGACGGCGACGTAAACGGCC
ACAAGTTCAGCGTGTCCGGCGAGGGCGAGGGCGATGCCACCTACGGCAAGCTGACCCTGAAGTTCATCTG
CACCACCGGCAAGCTGCCCGTGCCCTGGCCCACCCTCGTGACCACCCTGACCTACGGCGTGCAGTGCTTC
AGCCGCTACCCCGACCACATGAAGCAGCACGACTTCTTCAAGTCCGCCATGCCCGAAGGCTACGTCCAGG
AGCGCACCATCTTCTTCAAGGACGACGGCAACTACAAGACCCGCGCCGAGGTGAAGTTCGAGGGCGACAC
CCTGGTGAACCGCATCGAGCTGAAGGGCATCGACTTCAAGGAGGACGGCAACATCCTGGGGCACAAGCTG
GAGTACAACTACAACAGCCACAACGTCTATATCATGGCCGACAAGCAGAAGAACGGCATCAAGGTGAMCT
TCAAGATCCGCCACAACATCGAGGACGGCAGCGTGCAGCTCGCCGACCACTACCAGCAGAACACCCCCAT
CGGCGACGGCCCCGTGCTGCTGCCCGACAACCACTACCTGAGCACCCAGTCCAAGCTGAGCAAAGACCCC
AACGAGAAGCGCGATCACATGGTCCTGCTGGAGTTCGTGACCGCCGCCGGGATCACTCTCGGCATGGACG
AGCTGTACAAGCCGCCTGCCGCTGCACCACCGGTGGATCCCATGGTGAGCAAGGGCGAGGAGAATAACAT
GGCCATCATCAAGGAGTTCATGCGCTTCAAGGTGCACATGGAGGGCTCCGTGAACGGCCACGAGTTCGAG
ATCGAGGGCGAGGGCGAGGGCCGCCCCTACGAGGCCTTTCAGACCGCTAAGCTGAAGGTGACCAAGGGTG
GCCCCCTGCCCTTCGCCTGGGACATCCTGTCCCCTCAGTTCATGTACGGCTCCAAGGTCTACATTAAGCA
CCCAGCCGACATCCCCGACTACTTCAAGCTGTCCTTCCCCGAGGGCTTCAGGTGGGAGCGCGTGATGAAC
TTCGAGGACGGCGGCATTATTCACGTTAACCAGGACTCCTCCCTGCAGGACGGCGTGTTCATCTACAAGG
TGAAGCTGCGCGGCACCAACTTCCCCTCCGACGGCCCCGTAATGCAGAAGAAGACCATGGGCTGGGAGGC
CTCCGAGGAGCGGATGTACCCCGAGGACGGCGCCCTGAAGAGCGAGATCAAGAAGAGGCTGAAGCTGAAG
GACGGCGGCCACTACGCCGCCGAGGTCAAGACCACCTACAAGGCCAAGAAGCCCGTGCAGCTGCCCGGCG
CCTACATCGTCGACATCAAGTTGGACATCGTGTCCCACAACGAGGACTACACCATCGTGGAACAGTACGA
ACGCGCCGAGGGCCGCCACTCCACCGGCGGCATGGACGAGCTGTACAAGGGTGGCGGAGGGTCCGAATTC
TGCAGATATCCAGCACAGTGGCGGCCGCTCGAGTCTAGAGGGCCCGTTTAAACCCGCTGATCAGCCTCGA
CTGTGCCTTCTAGTTGCCAGCCATCTGTTGTTTGCCCCTCCCCCGTGCCTTCCTTGACCCTGGAAGGTGC
CACTCCCACTGTCCTTTCCTAATAAAATGAGGAAATTGCATCGCATTGTCTGAGTAGGTGTCATTCTATT
CTGGGGGGTGGGGTGGGGCAGGACAGCAAGGGGGAGGATTGGGAAGACAATAGCAGGCATGCTGGGGATG
CGGTGGGCTCTATGGCTTCTGAGGCGGAAAGAACCAGCTGGGGCTCTAGGGGGTATCCCC
[124 nt withheld, positions 4261-4384]
C
[91 nt withheld, positions 4386-4476]
A
[49 nt withheld, positions 4478-4526]
CCTTTGACGTTGGAGTCCACGTTCTTT
[37 nt withheld, positions 4554-4590]
ACCCTATCTCGGTCTATTCTTTTGATTTATAAGGGATTTTGCCGATTTCGGCCTATTGGTTAAAAAATGA
GCTGATTTAACAAAAATTTAACGCGAATTAATTCTGTGGAATGTGTGTCAGTTAGGGTGTGGAAAGTCCC
CAGGCTCCCCAGCAGGCAGAAGTATGCAAAGCATGCATCTCAATTAGTCAGCAACCAGGTGTGGAAAGTC
CCCAGGCTCCCCAGCAGGCAGAAGTATGCAAAGCATGCATCTCAATTAGTCAGCAACCATAGTCCCGCCC
CTAACTCCGCCCATCCCGCCCCTAACTCCGCCCAGTTCCGCCCATTCTCCGCCCCATGGCTGACTAATTT
TTTTTATTTATGCAGAGGCCGAGGCCGCCTCTGCCTCTGAGCTATTCCAGAAGTAGTGAGGAGGCTTTTT
TGGAGGCCTAGGCTTTTGCAAAAAGCTCCCGGGAGCTTGTATATCCATTTTCGGATCTGATCAAGAGACA
GGATGAGGATCGTTTCGCATGATTGAACAAGATGGATTGCACGCAGGTTCTCCGGCCGCTTGGGTGGAGA
GGCTATTCGGCTATGACTGGGCACAACAGACAATCGGCTGCTCTGATGCCGCCGTGTTCCGGCTGTCAGC
GCAGGGGCGCCCGGTTCTTTTTGTCAAGACCGACCTGTCCGGTGCCCTGAATGAACTGCAGGACGAGGCA
GCGCGGCTATCGTGGCTGGCCACGACGGGCGTTCCTTGCGCAGCTGTGCTCGACGTTGTCACTGAAGCGG
GAAGGGACTGGCTGCTATTGGGCGAAGTGCCGGGGCAGGATCTCCTGTCATCTCACCTTGCTCCTGCCGA
GAAAGTATCCATCATGGCTGATGCAATGCGGCGGCTGCATACGCTTGATCCGGCTACCTGCCCATTCGAC
CACCAAGCGAAACATCGCATCGAGCGAGCACGTACTCGGATGGAAGCCGGTCTTGTCGATCAGGATGATC
TGGACGAAGAGCATCAGGGGCTCGCGCCAGCCGAACTGTTCGCCAGGCTCAAGGCGCGCATGCCCGACGG
CGAGGATCTCGTCGTGACCCATGGCGATGCCTGCTTGCCGAATATCATGGTGGAAAATGGCCGCTTTTCT
GGATTCATCGACTGTGGCCGGCTGGGTGTGGCGGACCGCTATCAGGACATAGCGTTGGCTACCCGTGATA
TTGCTGAAGAGCTTGGCGGCGAATGGGCTGACCGCTTCCTCGTGCTTTACGGTATCGCCGCTCCCGATTC
GCAGCGCATCGCCTTCTATCGCCTTCTTGACGAGTTCTTCTGAGCGGGACTCTGGGGTTCGAAATGACCG
ACCAAGCGACGCCCAACCTGCCATCACGAGATTTCGATTCCACCGCCGCCTTCTATGAAAGGTTGGGCTT
CGGAATCGTTTTCCGGGACGCCGGCTGGATGATCCTCCAGCGCGGGGATCTCATGCTGGAGTTCTTCGCC
CACCCCAACTTGTTTATTGCAGCTTATAATGGTTACAAATAAAGCAATAGCATCACAAATTTCACAAATA
AAGCATTTTTTTCACTGCATTCTAGTTGTGGTTTGTCCAAACTCATCAATGTATCTTATCATGTCTGTAT
ACCGTCGACCTCTAGCTAGAGCTTGGCGTAATCATGGTCATAGCTGTTTCCTGTGTGAAATTGTTATCCG
CTCACAATTCCACACAACATACGAGCCGGAAGCATAAAGTGTAAAGCCTGGGGTGCCTAATGAGTGAGCT
AACTCACATTAATTGCGTTGCGCTCACTGCCCGCTTTCCAGTCGGGAAACCTGTCGTGCCAGCTGCATTA
ATGAATCGGCCAACGCGCGGGGAGAGGCGGTTTGCGTATTGGGCGCTCTTCCGCTTCCTCGCTCACTGAC
TCGCTGCGCTCGGTCGTTCGGCTGCGGCGAGCGGTATCAGCTCACTCAAAGGCGGTAATACGGTTATCCA
CAGAATCAGGGGATAACGCAGGAAAGAACATGTGAGCAAAAGGCCAGCAAAAGGCCAGGAACCGTAAAAA
GGCCGCGTTGCTGGCGTTTTTCCATAGGCTCCGCCCCCCTGACGAGCATCACAAAAATCGACGCTCAAGT
CAGAGGTGGCGAAACCCGACAGGACTATAAAGATACCAGGCGTTTCCCCCTGGAAGCTCCCTCGTGCGCT
CTCCTGTTCCGACCCTGCCGCTTACCGGATACCTGTCCGCCTTTCTCCCTTCGGGAAGCGTGGCGCTTTC
TCATAGCTCACGCTGTAGGTATCTCAGTTCGGTGTAGGTCGTTCGCTCCAAGCTGGGCTGTGTGCACGAA
CCCCCCGTTCAGCCCGACCGCTGCGCCTTATCCGGTAACTATCGTCTTGAGTCCAACCCGGTAAGACACG
ACTTATCGCCACTGGCAGCAGCCACTGGTAACAGGATTAGCAGAGCGAGGTATGTAGGCGGTGCTACAGA
GTTCTTGAAGTGGTGGCCTAACTACGGCTACACTAGAAGAACAGTATTTGGTATCTGCGCTCTGCTGAAG
CCAGTTACCTTCGGAAAAAGAGTTGGTAGCTCTTGATCCGGCAAACAAACCACCGCTGGTAGCGGTGGTT
TTTTTGTTTGCAAGCAGCAGATTACGCGCAGAAAAAAAGGATCTCAAGAAGATCCTTTGATCTTTTCTAC
GGGGTCTGACGCTCAGTGGAACGAAAACTCACGTTAAGGGATTTTGGTCATGAGATTATCAAAAAGGATC
TTCACCTAGATCCTTTTAAATTAAAAATGAAGTTTTAAATCAATCTAAAGTATATATGAGTAAACTTGGT
CTGACAGTTACCAATGCTTAATCAGTGAGGCACCTATCTCAGCGATCTGTCTATTTCGTTCATCCATAGT
TGCCTGACTCCCCGTCGTGTAGATAACTACGATACGGGAGGGCTTACCATCTGGCCCCAGTGCTGCAATG
ATACCGCGAGACCCACGCTCACCGGCTCCAGATTTATCAGCAATAAACCAGCCAGCCGGAAGGGCCGAGC
GCAGAAGTGGTCCTGCAACTTTATCCGCCTCCATCCAGTCTATTAATTGTTGCCGGGAAGCTAGAGTAAG
TAGTTCGCCAGTTAATAGTTTGCGCAACGTTGTTGCCATTGCTACAGGCATCGTGGTGTCACGCTCGTCG
TTTGGTATGGCTTCATTCAGCTCCGGTTCCCAACGATCAAGGCGAGTTACATGATCCCCCATGTTGTGCA
AAAAAGCGGTTAGCTCCTTCGGTCCTCCGATCGTTGTCAGAAGTAAGTTGGCCGCAGTGTTATCACTCAT
GGTTATGGCAGCACTGCATAATTCTCTTACTGTCATGCCATCCGTAAGATGCTTTTCTGTGACTGGTGAG
TACTCAACCAAGTCATTCTGAGAATAGTGTATGCGGCGACCGAGTTGCTCTTGCCCGGCGTCAATACGGG
ATAATACCGCGCCACATAGCAGAACTTTAAAAGTGCTCATCATTGGAAAACGTTCTTCGGGGCGAAAACT
CTCAAGGATCTTACCGCTGTTGAGATCCAGTTCGATGTAACCCACTCGTGCACCCAACTGATCTTCAGCA
TCTTTTACTTTCACCAGCGTTTCTGGGTGAGCAAAAACAGGAAGGCAAAATGCCGCAAAAAAGGGAATAA
GGGCGACACGGAAATGTTGAATACTCATACTCTTCCTTTTTCAATATTATTGAAGCATTTATCAGGGTTA
TTGTCTCATGAGCGGATACATATTTGAATGTATTTAGAAAAATAAACAAATAGGGGTTCCGCGCACATTT
CCCCGAAAAGTGCCACCTGACGTCG
